>Addgene plasmid #47224 | TAL3505 | depositor partial sequence | sequence record 67311 | Insert sequence
ATGGACTACAAAGACCATGACGGTGATTATAAAGATCATGACATCGATTACAAGGATGACGATGACAAGA
TGGCCCCCAAGAAGAAGAGGAAGGTGGGCATTCACCGCGGGGTACCTATGGTGGACTTGAGGACACTCGG
TTATTCGCAACAGCAACAGGAGAAAATCAAGCCTAAGGTCAGGAGCACCGTCGCGCAACACCACGAGGCG
CTTGTGGGGCATGGCTTCACTCATGCGCATATTGTCGCGCTTTCACAGCACCCTGCGGCGCTTGGGACGG
TGGCTGTCAAATACCAAGATATGATTGCGGCCCTGCCCGAAGCCACGCACGAGGCAATTGTAGGGGTCGG
TAAACAGTGGTCGGGAGCGCGAGCACTTGAGGCGCTGCTGACTGTGGCGGGTGAGCTTAGGGGGCCTCCG
CTCCAGCTCGACACCGGGCAGCTGCTGAAGATCGCGAAGAGAGGGGGAGTAACAGCGGTAGAGGCAGTGC
ACGCCTGGCGCAATGCGCTCACCGGGGCCCCCTTGAACCTGACCCCAGACCAGGTAGTCGCAATCGCGTC
ACATGACGGGGGAAAGCAAGCCCTGGAAACCGTGCAAAGGTTGTTGCCGGTCCTTTGTCAAGACCACGGC
CTTACACCGGAGCAAGTCGTGGCCATTGCATCCCACGACGGTGGCAAACAGGCTCTTGAGACGGTTCAGA
GACTTCTCCCAGTTCTCTGTCAAGCCCACGGGCTGACTCCCGATCAAGTTGTAGCGATTGCGTCGCATGA
CGGAGGGAAACAAGCATTGGAGACTGTCCAACGGCTCCTTCCCGTGTTGTGTCAAGCCCACGGTTTGACG
CCTGCACAAGTGGTCGCCATCGCCTCCAATATTGGCGGTAAGCAGGCGCTGGAAACAGTACAGCGCCTGC
TGCCTGTACTGTGCCAGGATCATGGACTGACCCCAGACCAGGTAGTCGCAATCGCGTCAAACGGAGGGGG
AAAGCAAGCCCTGGAAACCGTGCAAAGGTTGTTGCCGGTCCTTTGTCAAGACCACGGCCTTACACCGGAG
CAAGTCGTGGCCATTGCAAATAATAACGGTGGCAAACAGGCTCTTGAGACGGTTCAGAGACTTCTCCCAG
TTCTCTGTCAAGCCCACGGGCTGACTCCCGATCAAGTTGTAGCGATTGCGTCGCATGACGGAGGGAAACA
AGCATTGGAGACTGTCCAACGGCTCCTTCCCGTGTTGTGTCAAGCCCACGGTTTGACGCCTGCACAAGTG
GTCGCCATCGCCTCCAATATTGGCGGTAAGCAGGCGCTGGAAACAGTACAGCGCCTGCTGCCTGTACTGT
GCCAGGATCATGGACTGACCCCAGACCAGGTAGTCGCAATCGCGTCGAACATTGGGGGAAAGCAAGCCCT
GGAAACCGTGCAAAGGTTGTTGCCGGTCCTTTGTCAAGACCACGGCCTTACACCGGAGCAAGTCGTGGCC
ATTGCAAGCAACATCGGTGGCAAACAGGCTCTTGAGACGGTTCAGAGACTTCTCCCAGTTCTCTGTCAAG
CCCACGGGCTGACTCCCGATCAAGTTGTAGCGATTGCGTCGAACATTGGAGGGAAACAAGCATTGGAGAC
TGTCCAACGGCTCCTTCCCGTGTTGTGTCAAGCCCACGGTTTGACGCCTGCACAAGTGGTCGCCATCGCC
TCCAATATTGGCGGTAAGCAGGCGCTGGAAACAGTACAGCGCCTGCTGCCTGTACTGTGCCAGGATCATG
GACTGACCCCAGACCAGGTAGTCGCAATCGCGTCAAACGGAGGGGGAAAGCAAGCCCTGGAAACCGTGCA
AAGGTTGTTGCCGGTCCTTTGTCAAGACCACGGCCTTACACCGGAGCAAGTCGTGGCCATTGCAAGCAAT
GGGGGTGGCAAACAGGCTCTTGAGACGGTTCAGAGACTTCTCCCAGTTCTCTGTCAAGCCCACGGGCTGA
CTCCCGATCAAGTTGTAGCGATTGCGTCGCATGACGGAGGGAAACAAGCATTGGAGACTGTCCAACGGCT
CCTTCCCGTGTTGTGTCAAGCCCACGGTTTGACGCCTGCACAAGTGGTCGCCATCGCCAGCCATGATGGC
GGTAAGCAGGCGCTGGAAACAGTACAGCGCCTGCTGCCTGTACTGTGCCAGGATCATGGACTGACACCCG
AACAGGTGGTCGCCATTGCTTCCCACGACGGAGGACGGCCAGCCTTGGAG
