>Addgene plasmid #47224 | TAL3505 | addgene partial sequence | sequence record 69163 | JDS-TALEN-F 5'-TAGGGGTCGGTAAACAGTGG-3'
TGGCGGGTGAGCTTAGGGGGCCTCCGCTCCAGCTCGACACCGGGCAGCTGCTGAAGATCGCGAAGAGAGG
GGGAGTAACAGCGGTAGAGGCAGTGCACGCCTGGCGCAATGCGCTCACCGGGGCCCCCTTGAACCTGACC
CCAGACCAGGTAGTCGCAATCGCGTCACATGACGGGGGAAAGCAAGCCCTGGAAACCGTGCAAAGGTTGT
TGCCGGTCCTTTGTCAAGACCACGGCCTTACACCGGAGCAAGTCGTGGCCATTGCATCCCACGACGGTGG
CAAACAGGCTCTTGAGACGGTTCAGAGACTTCTCCCAGTTCTCTGTCAAGCCCACGGGCTGACTCCCGAT
CAAGTTGTAGCGATTGCGTCGCATGACGGAGGGAAACAAGCATTGGAGACTGTCCAACGGCTCCTTCCCG
TGTTGTGTCAAGCCCACGGTTTGACGCCTGCACAAGTGGTCGCCATCGCCTCCAATATTGGCGGTAAGCA
GGCGCTGGAAACAGTACAGCGCCTGCTGCCTGTACTGTGCCAGGATCATGGACTGACCCCAGACCAGGTA
GTCGCAATCGCGTCAAACGGAGGGGGAAAGCAAGCCCTGGAAACCGTGCAAAGGTTGTTGCCGGTCCTTT
GTCAAGACCACGGCCTTACACCGGAGCAAGTCGTGGCCATTGCAAATAATAACGGTGGCAAACAGGCTCT
TGAGACGGTTCAGAGACTTCTCCCAGTTCTCTGTCAAGCCCACGGGCTGACTCCCGATCAAGTTGTAGCG
ATTGCGTCGCATGACGGAGGGAAACAAGCATTGGAGACTGTCCAACGGCTCCTTCCCGTGTTGTGTCAAG
CCCACGGTTTGAC
