[The description below was written by a language model from this plasmid's Addgene catalogue record.]
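Description:
TAL3505 is a TALEN expression plasmid encoding the "right" half of a nuclease pair designed against the zebrafish (D. rerio) pax1a gene. It is built on the JDS71 backbone, a TALEN framework vector of about 6.4 kb classed as a mammalian expression and T7 vector. It is maintained in E. coli as a high-copy plasmid under ampicillin selection. The record gives no feature table, so elements such as the replication origin and polyadenylation signal are not itemised. The listed 3′ sequencing primer does suggest a BGH terminator region downstream of the coding sequence.

The insert of about 1.4 kb is an engineered array of TAL effector repeats that specifies recognition of an 18-nucleotide binding site in pax1a. It is not the pax1a coding sequence itself. The array was cloned into the backbone through BsmBI sites, which were destroyed in the process. This places it in frame with parts supplied by the backbone: an N-terminal 3X Flag tag for detection and a C-terminal wild-type FokI nuclease domain. A CMV promoter drives expression in transfected cells. The T7 designation indicates that the coding sequence can also be transcribed in vitro to make mRNA, the usual delivery form for zebrafish embryo injection.

Because FokI cleaves only as a dimer, this construct is meant to be used with a matching "left" pax1a TALEN that binds the opposite strand nearby. The resulting double-strand break is repaired imprecisely, producing insertion or deletion mutations that disrupt the gene. The associated publication describes this kind of targeted gene disruption in somatic zebrafish cells. The depositor recommends a diagnostic digest to confirm the plasmid before use.
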