Addgene plasmid #47224: TAL3505
Depositing lab: Keith Joung. Depositing organization: Massachusetts General Hospital. Publication: Targeted gene disruption in somatic zebrafish cells using engineered TALENs. Sander JD, Cade L, Khayter C, Reyon D, Peterson RT, Joung JK, Yeh JR. Nat Biotechnol. 2011 Aug 5;29(8):697-8. doi: 10.1038/nbt.1934. PubMed 21822241.
Backbone
  Vector backbone: JDS71
  Backbone manufacturer: Addgene plasmid #32287
  Backbone size w/o insert (bp): 6447
  Vector type: Mammalian Expression ; T7
Growth in bacteria
  Bacterial resistance: Ampicillin, 100 μg/mL
  Growth temperature: 37°C
  Growth strain: XL1 Blue
  Copy number: High Copy
Gene/Insert
  Gene/Insert name: ZebrafishCommunity-pax1a-right (alt name: pax1a)
  Species: D. rerio (zebrafish)
  Insert size (bp): 1430
  Entrez Gene: pax1a (a.k.a. zgc:158781)
  Promoter: CMV
  Tag / fusion protein: 3X Flag (N terminal on backbone); WT FOKI (C terminal on backbone)
  Cloning method: Restriction Enzyme; 5′ cloning site BsmBI (destroyed during cloning); 3′ cloning site BsmBI (destroyed during cloning)
  Sequencing primers: 5′ CMV-F; 3′ BGH-rev
Terms and licenses: Academic/Nonprofit Terms; Industry Terms: Not Available to Industry
Depositor comments: Target binding site: TCCCATGCAAAAATTCCC It is strongly recommended that users perform a diagnostic digest to verify this plasmid prior to use. For example, a double digest of the plasmid with BamHI and KpnI should result in two bands at 2.3kb and 5.8kb.
How to cite: TAL3505 was a gift from Keith Joung (Addgene plasmid # 47224 ; http://n2t.net/addgene:47224 ; RRID:Addgene_47224)
